Addgene plasmid #219411: pKL1-423
Purpose: Reporter gene (2 operator) for zinc finger activator
Depositing lab: Ahmad Khalil. Depositing organization: Boston University Main Campus. Publication: Cooperative assembly confers regulatory specificity and long-term genetic circuit stability. Bragdon MDJ, Patel N, Chuang J, Levien E, Bashor CJ, Khalil AS. Cell. 2023 Aug 31;186(18):3810-3825.e18. doi: 10.1016/j.cell.2023.07.012. Epub 2023 Aug 7. PubMed 37552983.
Backbone
  Vector backbone: URA3 Integrating Vector
  Vector type: Yeast Expression
  Selectable markers: URA3
Growth in bacteria
  Bacterial resistance: Ampicillin, 100 μg/mL
  Growth temperature: 37°C
  Growth strain: DH5alpha
  Copy number: High Copy
Gene/Insert
  Gene/Insert name: (42-10 op)x2-minCyc1-Venus-tCyc1
  Species: S. cerevisiae (budding yeast)
  Cloning method: Golden Gate
Terms and licenses: Academic/Nonprofit Terms; Industry Terms: Not Available to Industry
How to cite: pKL1-423 was a gift from Ahmad Khalil (Addgene plasmid # 219411 ; http://n2t.net/addgene:219411 ; RRID:Addgene_219411)
