[The description below was written by a language model from this plasmid's Addgene catalogue record and pLannotate feature annotations shown in this document.]
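Description:
pKL1-423 is a yeast integrating reporter plasmid built by Golden Gate assembly on a URA3 integrating backbone, intended for Saccharomyces cerevisiae. In E. coli it is maintained through a high-copy ColE1/pUC-type origin and selected with ampicillin via the β-lactamase gene and its promoter. No yeast replication origin (2μ or CEN/ARS) is annotated, consistent with a vector that must insert into the chromosome to be retained. Yeast transformants are selected by uracil prototrophy through the URA3 promoter and coding sequence, a marker that can also be counterselected with 5-FOA. The feature table also picks up TIM9 and a fragment of GEA2. In the yeast genome these genes lie next to URA3, so they most likely represent flanking homology that directs integration to the URA3 locus, although the record does not state this explicitly.

The payload is a synthetic reporter cassette in which two copies of the 42-10 zinc finger operator sit upstream of a minimal CYC1 promoter driving the yellow fluorescent protein Venus, followed by the CYC1 terminator. The operators and minimal promoter are not annotated in the feature table but would fall in the unannotated region upstream of the fluorescent protein gene. The automated annotation labels that coding sequence YPet, a closely related YFP variant, whereas the catalogue entry names it Venus. A minimal promoter generally has little activity on its own, so fluorescence should depend on a synthetic zinc finger transcriptional activator binding the operators. The construct thus serves as a two-operator readout of zinc finger activator function, from work on how cooperative assembly of transcription factors affects regulatory specificity and the stability of genetic circuits.
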