Features (pLannotate 1.2.2; 9 found; start..end, strand, type, name):
    285..998     +  CDS            YPet: yellow fluorescent protein optimized for FRET with CyPet (Nguyen and Daugherty, 2005)
   1014..1203    +  terminator     CYC1 terminator: S. cerevisiae CYC1; transcription terminator for CYC1
   1381..1557    +  promoter       URA3 promoter (fragment): S. cerevisiae URA3
   1558..2361    +  CDS            URA3: orotidine-5'-phosphate decarboxylase, required for uracil biosynthesis; S. cerevisiae URA3; yeast auxotrophic marker, counterselectable with 5-fluoroorotic acid (5-FOA)
   2629..2889    +  CDS            TIM9: TIM9_YEAST - Experimental evidence at protein level: Swiss-Prot protein existence level 1. Mitochondrial intermembrane chaperone that participates in the import and insertion of multi-pass transmembrane proteins into the mitochondrial inner membrane. Also required for the transfer of beta- barrel precursors from the TOM complex to the sorting and assembly machinery (SAM complex) of the outer membrane. Acts as a chaperone-like protein that protects the hydrophobic precursors from aggregation and guide them through the mitochondrial intermembrane space. Compared to TIM10, it may have a strong st
   3070..3930    -  CDS            AmpR: β-lactamase; bla; confers resistance to ampicillin, carbenicillin, and related antibiotics
   3931..4035    -  promoter       AmpR promoter: bla
   4138..4726    +  rep_origin     ori: high-copy-number ColE1/pMB1/pBR322/pUC origin of replication
   4833..5189    +  CDS            GEA2 (fragment): GEA2_YEAST - Experimental evidence at protein level: Swiss-Prot protein existence level 1. Activates the ARF proteins by exchanging bound GDP for free GTP. Plays a role in maintaining mitochondrial morphology (PubMed:25190516). From Saccharomyces cerevisiae (strain ATCC 204508 / S288c) (Baker's yeast).
>Addgene plasmid #219411 | pKL1-423 | addgene full sequence | sequence record 434477 | Addgene NGS Result
AACGGAATTCAGACGCTGCTCTCGAGACGCTGCTCGGATCCCAGATCCGCCAGGCGTGTATATATAGCGT
GGATGGCCAGGCAACTTTAGTGCTGACACATACAGGCATATATATATGTGTGCGACGACACATGATCATA
TGGCATGCATGTGCTCTGTATGTATATAAAACTCTTGTTTTCTTCTTTTCTCTAAATATTCTTTCCTTAT
ACATTAGGACCTTTGCAGCATAAATTACTATACTTCTATAGACACACAAACACAAATACACACACTAAAG
ATCTATGTCTAAAGGTGAAGAATTATTCACTGGTGTTGTCCCAATTTTGGTTGAATTAGATGGTGATGTT
AATGGTCACAAATTTTCTGTCTCCGGTGAAGGTGAAGGTGATGCTACTTACGGTAAATTGACCTTAAAAT
TGATTTGTACTACTGGTAAATTGCCAGTTCCATGGCCAACCTTAGTCACTACTTTAGGTTATGGTTTGCA
ATGTTTTGCTAGATACCCAGATCATATGAAACAACATGACTTTTTCAAGTCTGCCATGCCAGAAGGTTAT
GTTCAAGAAAGAACTATTTTTTTCAAAGATGACGGTAACTACAAGACCAGAGCTGAAGTCAAGTTTGAAG
GTGATACCTTAGTTAATAGAATCGAATTAAAAGGTATTGATTTTAAAGAAGGTGGTAACATTTTAGGTCA
CAAATTGGAATACAACTATAACTCTCACAATGTTTACATCACTGCTGACAAACAAAAGAATGGTATCAAA
GCTAACTTCAAAATTAGACACAACATTGAAGATGGTGGTGTTCAATTAGCTGACCATTATCAACAAAATA
CTCCAATTGGTGATGGTCCAGTCTTGTTACCAGACAACCATTACTTATCCTATCAATCTGCCTTATCCAA
AGATCCAAACGAAAAGAGAGATCACATGGTCTTGTTAGAATTTGTTACTGCTGCTGGTATTACCCATGGT
ATGGATGAATTGTACAAAGGATCCTAACTCGAGATCCGCTCTAACCGAAAAGGAAGGAGTTAGACAACCT
GAAGTCTAGGTCCCTATTTATTTTTTTATAGTTATGTTAGTATTAAGAACGTTATTTATATTTCAAATTT
TTCTTTTTTTTCTGTACAGACGCGTGTACGCATGTAACATTATACTGAAAACCTTGCTTGAGAAGGTTTT
GGGACGCTCGAAGGCTGCCAATGAGACGACGGGGTCATCACGGCTCATCATGCGCCAAACAAATGTGTGC
AATACACGCTCGGATGACTGCATGATGACCGCACTGACTGGGGACAGCAGATCCACCTAAGCCTGTGAGA
GAAGCAGACACCCGACAGATCAAGGCAGTTAACTAGTGCACTGCAGTACACGGTTTCCTTGAAATTTTTT
TGATTCGGTAATCTCCGAACAGAAGGAAGAACGAAGGAAGGAGCACAGACTTAGATTGGTATATATACGC
ATATGTAGTGTTGAAGAAACATGAAATTGCCCAGTATTCTTAACCCAACTGCACAGAACAAAAACGTGCA
GGAAACGAAGATAAATCATGTCGAAAGCTACATATAAGGAACGTGCTGCTACTCATCCTAGTCCTGTTGC
TGCCAAGCTATTTAATATCATGCACGAAAAGCAAACAAACTTGTGTGCTTCATTGGATGTTCGTACCACC
AAGGAATTACTGGAGTTAGTTGAAGCATTAGGTCCCAAAATTTGTTTACTAAAAACACATGTGGATATCT
TGACTGATTTTTCCATGGAGGGCACAGTTAAGCCGCTAAAGGCATTATCCGCCAAGTACAATTTTTTACT
CTTCGAGGACAGAAAATTTGCTGACATTGGTAATACAGTCAAATTGCAGTACTCTGCGGGTGTATACAGA
ATAGCAGAATGGGCAGACATTACGAATGCACACGGTGTGGTGGGCCCAGGTATTGTTAGCGGTTTGAAGC
AGGCGGCAGAAGAAGTAACAAAGGAACCTAGAGGCCTTTTGATGTTAGCAGAATTGTCATGCAAGGGCTC
CCTATCTACTGGAGAATATACTAAGGGTACTGTTGACATTGCGAAGAGCGACAAAGATTTTGTTATCGGC
TTTATTGCTCAAAGAGACATGGGTGGAAGAGATGAAGGTTACGATTGGTTGATTATGACACCCGGTGTGG
GTTTAGATGACAAGGGAGATGCATTGGGTCAACAGTATAGAACCGTGGATGATGTGGTTTCTACAGGATC
TGACATTATTATTGTTGGAAGAGGACTATTTGCAAAGGGAAGGGATGCTAAGGTAGAGGGTGAACGTTAC
AGAAAAGCAGGCTGGGAAGCATATTTGAGAAGATGCGGCCAGCAAAACTAAAAAACTGTATTATAAGTAA
ATGCATGTATACTAAACTCACAAATTAGAGCTTCAATTTAATTATATCAGTTATTACCCGAGTAGAGCAC
TTGAATCCACTGCCCCGGGAATCTCGGTCGTAATGATTTCTATAATGACGAAAAAAAAAAAATTGGAAAG
AAAAAGCTTCATGGCCTTTATAAAAAGGAACTATCCAATACCTCGCCAGAACCAAGTAACAGTATTTTAC
GGGGCACAAATCAAGAACAATAAGACAGGACTGTAAAGATGGACGCATTGAACTCCAAAGAACAACAAGA
GTTCCAAAAAGTAGTGGAACAAAAGCAAATGAAGGATTTCATGCGTTTGTACTCTAATCTGGTAGAAAGA
TGTTTCACAGACTGTGTCAATGACTTCACAACATCAAAGCTAACCAATAAGGAACAAACATGCATCATGA
AGTGCTCAGAAAAGTTCTTGAAGCATAGCGAACGTGTAGGGCAGCGTTTCCAAGAACAAAACGCTGCCTT
GGGACAAGGCTTGGGCCGATAAGGTGTACTGGCGTATATATATCTAATTATGTATCTCTGGTGTAGCCCA
TTTTTAGCATGTAAATATAAAGACCGAGCGGCCGCGATTATCAAAAAGGATCTTCACCTAGATCCTTTTA
AATTAAAAATGAAGTTTTAAATCAATCTAAAGTATATATGAGTAAACTTGGTCTGACAGTTACCAATGCT
TAATCAGTGAGGCACCTATCTCAGCGATCTGTCTATTTCGTTCATCCATAGTTGCCTGACTCCCCGTCGT
GTAGATAACTACGATACGGGAGGGCTTACCATCTGGCCCCAGTGCTGCAATGATACCGCGGGACCCACGC
TCACCGGCTCCAGATTTATCAGCAATAAACCAGCCAGCCGGAAGGGCCGAGCGCAGAAGTGGTCCTGCAA
CTTTATCCGCCTCCATCCAGTCTATTAATTGTTGCCGGGAAGCTAGAGTAAGTAGTTCGCCAGTTAATAG
TTTGCGCAACGTTGTTGCCATTGCTACAGGCATCGTGGTGTCACGCTCGTCGTTTGGTATGGCTTCATTC
AGCTCCGGTTCCCAACGATCAAGGCGAGTTACATGATCCCCCATGTTGTGCAAAAAAGCGGTTAGCTCCT
TCGGTCCTCCGATCGTTGTCAGAAGTAAGTTGGCCGCAGTGTTATCACTCATGGTTATGGCAGCACTGCA
TAATTCTCTTACTGTCATGCCATCCGTAAGATGCTTTTCTGTGACTGGTGAGTACTCAACCAAGTCATTC
TGAGAATAGTGTATGCGGCGACCGAGTTGCTCTTGCCCGGCGTCAATACGGGATAATACCGCGCCACATA
GCAGAACTTTAAAAGTGCTCATCATTGGAAAACGTTCTTCGGGGCGAAAACTCTCAAGGATCTTACCGCT
GTTGAGATCCAGTTCGATGTAACCCACTCGTGCACCCAACTGATCTTCAGCATCTTTTACTTTCACCAGC
GTTTCTGGGTGAGCAAAAACAGGAAGGCAAAATGCCGCAAAAAAGGGAATAAGGGCGACACGGAAATGTT
GAATACTCATACTCTTCCTTTTTCAATATTATTGAAGCATTTATCAGGGTTATTGTCTCATGAGCGGATA
CATATTTGAATGTATTTAGAAAAATAAACAAATAGGGGTTCCGCGCACATTTCCCCGAAAAGTGCCACCT
GTCATGACCAAAATCCCTTAACGTGAGTTTTCGTTCCACTGAGCGTCAGACCCCGTAGAAAAGATCAAAG
GATCTTCTTGAGATCCTTTTTTTCTGCGCGTAATCTGCTGCTTGCAAACAAAAAAACCACCGCTACCAGC
GGTGGTTTGTTTGCCGGATCAAGAGCTACCAACTCTTTTTCCGAAGGTAACTGGCTTCAGCAGAGCGCAG
ATACCAAATACTGTTCTTCTAGTGTAGCCGTAGTTAGGCCACCACTTCAAGAACTCTGTAGCACCGCCTA
CATACCTCGCTCTGCTAATCCTGTTACCAGTGGCTGCTGCCAGTGGCGATAAGTCGTGTCTTACCGGGTT
GGACTCAAGACGATAGTTACCGGATAAGGCGCAGCGGTCGGGCTGAACGGGGGGTTCGTGCACACAGCCC
AGCTTGGAGCGAACGACCTACACCGAACTGAGATACCTACAGCGTGAGCTATGAGAAAGCGCCACGCTTC
CCGAAGGGAGAAAGGCGGACAGGTATCCGGTAAGCGGCAGGGTCGGAACAGGAGAGCGCACGAGGGAGCT
TCCAGGGGGAAACGCCTGGTATCTTTATAGTCCTGTCGGGTTTCGCCACCTCTGACTTGAGCGTCGATTT
TTGTGATGCTCGTCAGGGGGGCGGAGCCTATGGAAAAACGCCAGCAACGCGGCCTTTTTACGGTTCCTGG
CCTTTTGCTGGCCTTTTGCTCACATGTTCTTTCCTGCGTTATCCCCTGATTCTGTGGATAACCGTGCGGC
CGCCAATGCTAAATTCGAGTGAAACACAGGAAGATCAGAAAATCCTCATTTCATCCATATTAACAATAAT
TTCAAATGTTTATTTGCATTATTTGAAACTAGGCAAGACAAGCAACGAAACGTTTTTGAAAATTTTGAGT
ATTTTCAATAAATTTGTAGAGGACTCAGATATTGAAAAAAAGCTACAGCAATTAATACTTGATAAGAAGA
GTATTGAGAAGGGCAACGGTTCATCATCTCATGGATCTGCACATGAACAAACACCAGAGTCAAACGACGT
TGAAATTGAGGCTACTGCGCCAATTGATGACAATACAGACGATGATAACAAACCGAAGTTATCTGATGTA
GAAAAGGATTAAAGATGCTAAGAGATAGTGATGATATTTCATAAATAATGTAATTCTATATATGTTAATT
ACCTTTTTTGCGAGGCATATTTATGGTGAAGGATAAGTTTTGACCATCAAAGAAGGTTAATGTGGCTGTG
GTTTCAGGGTCCATAAAGCCCACATGGATAACATTACCCCTGAATTCGCATCTAGATGGTAGAGCCACAA
ACAGCCGGTACAAGCAACGATCTCCAGGACCATCTGAATCATGCGCGGATGACACGAACTCACGACGGCG
ATCACAGACATTAACCCACAGTACAGACACTGCGACAACGTGGCAATTCGTCGCAATACCGTCTCACTGA
ACTGGCCGATAATTGCAGACG
